Addgene plasmid #214859: AiP14696: pAAV-AiE0779m_6xC2-minBG-SYFP2-WPRE3-BGHpA (Alias: CN4696)
Purpose: Expression of SYFP2 (yellow fluorescent protein) in striatal direct pathway medium spiny neurons (D1 MSNs), stronger than 3xCore version CN3044)
Depositing lab: Allen Institute for Brain Science & Jonathan Ting. Depositing organization: Allen Institute. Publication: Enhancer AAV toolbox for accessing and perturbing striatal cell types and circuits. Hunker AC, Wirthlin ME, Gill G, Johansen NJ, Hooper M, Omstead V, Vargas S, Lerma MN, Taskin N, Weed N, Laird WD, Bishaw YM, Bendrick JL, Gore BB, Ben-Simon Y, Opitz-Araya X, Martinez RA, Way SW, Thyagarajan B, Otto S, Sanchez REA, Alexander JR, Amaya A, Amster A, Arbuckle J, Ayala A, Baker PM, Barcelli T, Barta S, Bertagnolli D, Bielstein C, Bishwakarma P, Bowlus J, Boyer G, Brouner K, Casian B, Casper T, Chakka AB, Chakrabarty R, Chong P, Clark M, Colbert K, Daniel S, Dawe T, Departee M, DiValentin P, Donadio NP, Dotson NI, Dwivedi D, Egdorf T, Fliss T, Gary A, Goldy J, Grasso C, Groce EL, Gudsnuk K, Han W, Haradon Z, Hastings S, Helback O, Ho WV, Huang C, Johnson T, Jones DL, Juneau Z, Kenney J, Leibly M, Li S, Liang E, Loeffler H, Lusk NA, Madigan Z, Malloy J, Malone J, McCue R, Melchor J, Mich JK, Moosman S, Morin E, Naidoo R, Newman D, Ngo K, Nguyen K, Oster AL, Ouellette B, Oyama AA, Pena N, Pham T, Phillips E, Pom C, Potekhina L, Ransford S, Ray PL, Reding M, Rette DF, Reynoldson C, Rimorin C, Sigler AR, Rocha DB, Ronellenfitch K, Ruiz A, Sawyer L, Sevigny JP, Shapovalova NV, Shepard N, Shulga L, Soliman S, Staats B, Taormina MJ, Tieu M, Wang Y, Wilkes J, Wood T, Zhou T, Williford A, Dee N, Mollenkopf T, Ng L, Esposito L, Kalmbach BE, Yao S, Ariza J, Collman F, Mufti S, Smith K, Waters J, Ersing I, Patrick M, Zeng H, Lein ES, Kojima Y, Horwitz G, Owen SF, Levi BP, Daigle TL, Tasic B, Bakken TE, Ting JT. Neuron. 2025 May 21;113(10):1507-1524.e17. doi: 10.1016/j.neuron.2025.04.035. PubMed 40403704.
Backbone
  Vector backbone: rAAV
  Vector type: AAV
Growth in bacteria
  Bacterial resistance: Ampicillin, 100 μg/mL
  Growth temperature: 30°C
  Growth strain: NEB Stable
  Copy number: High Copy
Gene/Insert
  Gene/Insert name: SYFP2
  Species: Synthetic
  Cloning method: Restriction Enzyme; 5′ cloning site unknown (unknown if destroyed)
Terms and licenses: Academic/Nonprofit Terms; Industry Terms: Not Available to Industry
Depositor comments: Allen Institute plasmid ALIAS: AiP14696 This work supported by NIH BRAIN Initiative grant UF1MH128339
How to cite: AiP14696: pAAV-AiE0779m_6xC2-minBG-SYFP2-WPRE3-BGHpA (Alias: CN4696) was a gift from Allen Institute for Brain Science & Jonathan Ting (Addgene plasmid # 214859 ; http://n2t.net/addgene:214859 ; RRID:Addgene_214859)
