[The description below was written by a language model from this plasmid's Addgene catalogue record and pLannotate feature annotations shown in this document.]
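Description:
AiP14696: pAAV-AiE0779m_6xC2-minBG-SYFP2-WPRE3-BGHpA (alias CN4696) is a recombinant AAV transfer plasmid of about 5.4 kb, built to package an enhancer-driven fluorescent reporter for cell-type-specific labelling in the brain. It is propagated in bacteria as a high-copy plasmid through a ColE1/pUC-type origin and selected with ampicillin via the bla gene and its promoter. The backbone also carries an f1 phage origin and short remnants of pBR322 bom and rop sequences. The expression cassette is flanked by AAV2 inverted terminal repeats, which direct replication and encapsidation of the intervening DNA. The right ITR is annotated in full, whereas only short fragments of the left ITR were detected in the sequencing result. This is a common outcome for these structured, recombination-prone repeats.

The payload is SYFP2, a rapidly maturing monomeric yellow fluorescent protein derived from Aequorea victoria. Judging from the construct name, it is driven by six concatenated copies of a core segment (C2) of the enhancer AiE0779m, placed upstream of a minimal beta-globin promoter. Neither element is annotated in the feature table, but both presumably lie in the unannotated stretch of roughly 1.3 kb between the left ITR and the SYFP2 coding sequence. Downstream, a truncated woodchuck hepatitis virus posttranscriptional element (WPRE3, detected as two WPRE fragments) boosts transcript stability and expression while saving packaging space, and the bovine growth hormone polyadenylation signal terminates the transcript.

The stated purpose is SYFP2 expression in striatal direct pathway medium spiny neurons (D1 MSNs). The six-copy core design gives stronger expression than an earlier three-copy core version, and the construct belongs to a toolbox of enhancer AAVs for accessing striatal cell types.
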