Features (pLannotate 1.2.2; 14 found; start..end, strand, type, name):
     12..39      +  repeat_region  AAV2 ITR (fragment): inverted terminal repeat of adeno-associated virus serotype 2 inverted
     68..95      +  repeat_region  AAV2 ITR (fragment): inverted terminal repeat of adeno-associated virus serotype 2 inverted
   1408..2124    +  CDS            SYFP2: SYFP2 is a basic (constitutively fluorescent) yellow fluorescent protein published in 2006, derived from Aequorea victoria. It is reported to be a very rapidly-maturing monomer with moderate acid sensitivity.
   2164..2321    +  misc_feature   WPRE (fragment): woodchuck hepatitis virus posttranscriptional regulatory element
   2327..2407    +  misc_feature   WPRE (fragment): woodchuck hepatitis virus posttranscriptional regulatory element
   2424..2535    +  polyA_signal   bGH poly(A) signal: bovine growth hormone polyadenylation signal
   2653..2793    +  repeat_region  AAV2 ITR: inverted terminal repeat of adeno-associated virus serotype 2 inverted
   2798..2849    -  misc_feature   bom (fragment): basis of mobility region from pBR322
   2868..3323    +  rep_origin     f1 ori (sequence partly withheld): f1 bacteriophage origin of replication; arrow indicates direction of (+) strand synthesis
   3324..3373    -  misc_feature   bom (fragment): basis of mobility region from pBR322
   3475..3510    -  CDS            rop (fragment): Rop protein, which maintains plasmids at low copy number; rop
   3605..3709    +  promoter       AmpR promoter: bla
   3710..4570    +  CDS            AmpR: β-lactamase; bla; confers resistance to ampicillin, carbenicillin, and related antibiotics
   4741..5329    +  rep_origin     ori: high-copy-number ColE1/pMB1/pBR322/pUC origin of replication
>Addgene plasmid #214859 | AiP14696: pAAV-AiE0779m_6xC2-minBG-SYFP2-WPRE3-BGHpA (Alias: CN4696) | addgene full sequence | sequence record 425145 | Addgene NGS Result
CCTGCAGGCAGCTGCGCGCTCGCTCGCTCACTGAGGCCGCCCGGGCGTCGGGCGACCTTTGGTCGCCCGG
CCTCAGTGAGCGAGCGAGCGCGCAGAGAGGGAGTGGCCAACTCCATCACTAGGGGTTCCTGCGGCCGCAC
GCGTAAGTTTGAGACAAATTAAGGAAAAGCGGGTTGGGAGGAGTCTGAGGCTGTGGGTGGCTGCCTCGAG
AGGCTGCTCACAACCTGACATGTTTCAGATCTTTTGACACGGTCATGCAAGCAACAGAAACTTATATGGT
TTTTAGTCTCCCAGGTAGCAGGGAAATGATGATGTGGGAGGATTAGGGGGGGGAAAATAAGTTTGAGACA
AATTAAGGAAAAGCGGGTTGGGAGGAGTCTGAGGCTGTGGGTGGCTGCCTCGAGAGGCTGCTCACAACCT
GACATGTTTCAGATCTTTTGACACGGTCATGCAAGCAACAGAAACTTATATGGTTTTTAGTCTCCCAGGT
AGCAGGGAAATGATGATGTGGGAGGATTAGGGGGGGGAAAATAAGTTTGAGACAAATTAAGGAAAAGCGG
GTTGGGAGGAGTCTGAGGCTGTGGGTGGCTGCCTCGAGAGGCTGCTCACAACCTGACATGTTTCAGATCT
TTTGACACGGTCATGCAAGCAACAGAAACTTATATGGTTTTTAGTCTCCCAGGTAGCAGGGAAATGATGA
TGTGGGAGGATTAGGGGGGGGAAAATGAGCTCAAGTTTGAGACAAATTAAGGAAAAGCGGGTTGGGAGGA
GTCTGAGGCTGTGGGTGGCTGCCTCGAGAGGCTGCTCACAACCTGACATGTTTCAGATCTTTTGACACGG
TCATGCAAGCAACAGAAACTTATATGGTTTTTAGTCTCCCAGGTAGCAGGGAAATGATGATGTGGGAGGA
TTAGGGGGGGGAAAATAAGTTTGAGACAAATTAAGGAAAAGCGGGTTGGGAGGAGTCTGAGGCTGTGGGT
GGCTGCCTCGAGAGGCTGCTCACAACCTGACATGTTTCAGATCTTTTGACACGGTCATGCAAGCAACAGA
AACTTATATGGTTTTTAGTCTCCCAGGTAGCAGGGAAATGATGATGTGGGAGGATTAGGGGGGGGAAAAT
AAGTTTGAGACAAATTAAGGAAAAGCGGGTTGGGAGGAGTCTGAGGCTGTGGGTGGCTGCCTCGAGAGGC
TGCTCACAACCTGACATGTTTCAGATCTTTTGACACGGTCATGCAAGCAACAGAAACTTATATGGTTTTT
AGTCTCCCAGGTAGCAGGGAAATGATGATGTGGGAGGATTAGGGGGGGGAAAATGGGCTGGGCATAAAAG
TCAGGGCAGAGCCATCTATTGCTTACATTTGCTTCTGGGATCCAGATCTTTCGAAGCTAGCGCTACCGGT
CGCCACCATGGTGAGCAAGGGCGAGGAGCTGTTCACCGGGGTGGTGCCCATCCTGGTCGAGCTGGACGGC
GACGTAAACGGCCACAAGTTCAGCGTGTCCGGCGAGGGCGAGGGCGATGCCACCTACGGCAAGCTGACCC
TGAAGCTGATCTGCACCACCGGCAAGCTGCCCGTGCCCTGGCCCACCCTCGTGACCACCCTGGGCTACGG
CGTGCAGTGCTTCGCCCGCTACCCCGACCACATGAAGCAGCACGACTTCTTCAAGTCCGCCATGCCCGAA
GGCTACGTCCAGGAGCGCACCATCTTCTTCAAGGACGACGGCAACTACAAGACCCGCGCCGAGGTGAAGT
TCGAGGGCGACACCCTGGTGAACCGCATCGAGCTGAAGGGCATCGACTTCAAGGAGGACGGCAACATCCT
GGGGCACAAGCTGGAGTACAACTACAACAGCCACAACGTCTATATCACCGCCGACAAGCAGAAGAACGGC
ATCAAGGCCAACTTCAAGATCCGCCACAACATCGAGGACGGCGGCGTGCAGCTCGCCGACCACTACCAGC
AGAACACCCCCATCGGCGACGGCCCCGTGCTGCTGCCCGACAACCACTACCTGAGCTACCAGTCCAAGCT
GAGCAAAGACCCCAACGAGAAGCGCGATCACATGGTCCTGCTGGAGTTCGTGACCGCCGCCGGGATCACT
CTCGGCATGGACGAGCTGTACAAGTAAGTCGACGGCGCGCCGCGGCCGCGAATTCGATATCATAATCAAC
CTCTGGATTACAAAATTTGTGAAAGATTGACTGGTATTCTTAACTATGTTGCTCCTTTTACGCTATGTGG
ATACGCTGCTTTAATGCCTTTGTATCATGCTATTGCTTCCCGTATGGCTTTCATTTTCTCCTCCTTGTAT
AAATCCTGGTTAGTTCTTGCCACGGCGGAACTCATCGCCGCCTGCCTTGCCCGCTGCTGGACAGGGGCTC
GGCTGTTGGGCACTGACAATTCCGTGGCTCGAGAGATCTTCGACTGTGCCTTCTAGTTGCCAGCCATCTG
TTGTTTGCCCCTCCCCCGTGCCTTCCTTGACCCTGGAAGGTGCCACTCCCACTGTCCTTTCCTAATAAAA
TGAGGAAATTGCATCGCATTGTCTGAGTAGGTGTCATTCTATTCTGGGGGGTGGGGTGGGGCAGGACAGC
AAGGGGGAGGATTGGGAAGACAATAGCAGGCATGAGATCTCACGTGCGGACCGAGCGGCCGCAGGAACCC
CTAGTGATGGAGTTGGCCACTCCCTCTCTGCGCGCTCGCTCGCTCACTGAGGCCGGGCGACCAAAGGTCG
CCCGACGCCCGGGCTTTGCCCGGGCGGCCTCAGTGAGCGAGCGAGCGCGCAGCTGCCTGCAGGGGCGCCT
GATGCGGTATTTTCTCCTTACGCATCTGTGCGGTATTTCACACCGCATA
[95 nt withheld, positions 2850-2944]
T
[46 nt withheld, positions 2946-2991]
C
[141 nt withheld, positions 2993-3133]
CCTTTGACGTTGGAGTCCACGTTCTTT
[37 nt withheld, positions 3161-3197]
ACTCTATCTCGGGCTATTCTTTTGATTTATAAGGGATTTTGCCGATTTCGGTCTATTGGTTAAAAAATGA
GCTGATTTAACAAAAATTTAACGCGAATTTTAACAAAATATTAACGTTTACAATTTTATGGTGCACTCTC
AGTACAATCTGCTCTGATGCCGCATAGTTAAGCCAGCCCCGACACCCGCCAACACCCGCTGACGCGCCCT
GACGGGCTTGTCTGCTCCCGGCATCCGCTTACAGACAAGCTGTGACCGTCTCCGGGAGCTGCATGTGTCA
GAGGTTTTCACCGTCATCACCGAAACGCGCGAGACGAAAGGGCCTCGTGATACGCCTATTTTTATAGGTT
AATGTCATGATAATAATGGTTTCTTAGACGTCAGGTGGCACTTTTCGGGGAAATGTGCGCGGAACCCCTA
TTTGTTTATTTTTCTAAATACATTCAAATATGTATCCGCTCATGAGACAATAACCCTGATAAATGCTTCA
ATAATATTGAAAAAGGAAGAGTATGAGTATTCAACATTTCCGTGTCGCCCTTATTCCCTTTTTTGCGGCA
TTTTGCCTTCCTGTTTTTGCTCACCCAGAAACGCTGGTGAAAGTAAAAGATGCTGAAGATCAGTTGGGTG
CACGAGTGGGTTACATCGAACTGGATCTCAACAGCGGTAAGATCCTTGAGAGTTTTCGCCCCGAAGAACG
TTTTCCAATGATGAGCACTTTTAAAGTTCTGCTATGTGGCGCGGTATTATCCCGTATTGACGCCGGGCAA
GAGCAACTCGGTCGCCGCATACACTATTCTCAGAATGACTTGGTTGAGTACTCACCAGTCACAGAAAAGC
ATCTTACGGATGGCATGACAGTAAGAGAATTATGCAGTGCTGCCATAACCATGAGTGATAACACTGCGGC
CAACTTACTTCTGACAACGATCGGAGGACCGAAGGAGCTAACCGCTTTTTTGCACAACATGGGGGATCAT
GTAACTCGCCTTGATCGTTGGGAACCGGAGCTGAATGAAGCCATACCAAACGACGAGCGTGACACCACGA
TGCCTGTAGCAATGGCAACAACGTTGCGCAAACTATTAACTGGCGAACTACTTACTCTAGCTTCCCGGCA
ACAATTAATAGACTGGATGGAGGCGGATAAAGTTGCAGGACCACTTCTGCGCTCGGCCCTTCCGGCTGGC
TGGTTTATTGCTGATAAATCTGGAGCCGGTGAGCGTGGGTCTCGCGGTATCATTGCAGCACTGGGGCCAG
ATGGTAAGCCCTCCCGTATCGTAGTTATCTACACGACGGGGAGTCAGGCAACTATGGATGAACGAAATAG
ACAGATCGCTGAGATAGGTGCCTCACTGATTAAGCATTGGTAACTGTCAGACCAAGTTTACTCATATATA
CTTTAGATTGATTTAAAACTTCATTTTTAATTTAAAAGGATCTAGGTGAAGATCCTTTTTGATAATCTCA
TGACCAAAATCCCTTAACGTGAGTTTTCGTTCCACTGAGCGTCAGACCCCGTAGAAAAGATCAAAGGATC
TTCTTGAGATCCTTTTTTTCTGCGCGTAATCTGCTGCTTGCAAACAAAAAAACCACCGCTACCAGCGGTG
GTTTGTTTGCCGGATCAAGAGCTACCAACTCTTTTTCCGAAGGTAACTGGCTTCAGCAGAGCGCAGATAC
CAAATACTGTTCTTCTAGTGTAGCCGTAGTTAGGCCACCACTTCAAGAACTCTGTAGCACCGCCTACATA
CCTCGCTCTGCTAATCCTGTTACCAGTGGCTGCTGCCAGTGGCGATAAGTCGTGTCTTACCGGGTTGGAC
TCAAGACGATAGTTACCGGATAAGGCGCAGCGGTCGGGCTGAACGGGGGGTTCGTGCACACAGCCCAGCT
TGGAGCGAACGACCTACACCGAACTGAGATACCTACAGCGTGAGCTATGAGAAAGCGCCACGCTTCCCGA
AGGGAGAAAGGCGGACAGGTATCCGGTAAGCGGCAGGGTCGGAACAGGAGAGCGCACGAGGGAGCTTCCA
GGGGGAAACGCCTGGTATCTTTATAGTCCTGTCGGGTTTCGCCACCTCTGACTTGAGCGTCGATTTTTGT
GATGCTCGTCAGGGGGGCGGAGCCTATGGAAAAACGCCAGCAACGCGGCCTTTTTACGGTTCCTGGCCTT
TTGCTGGCCTTTTGCTCACATGT
